>Addgene plasmid #244718 | CL20_mEGFP_FOidr_166 | addgene full sequence | sequence record 488186 | Addgene NGS Result
AAAAAAAATCTAACCTCAAGTCAAGGCTTTTCTATGGAATAAGGAATGGACAGCAGGGGGCTGTTTCATA
TACTGATGACCTCTTTATAGCCAACCTTTGTTCATGGCAGCCAGCATATGGGCATATGTTGCCAAACTCT
AAACCAAATACTCATTCTGATGTTTTAAATGATTTGCCCTCCCATATGTCCTTCCGAGTGAGAGACACAA
AAAATTCCAACACACTATTGCAATGAAAATAAATTTCCTTTATTAGCCAGAAGTCAGATGCTCAAGGGGC
TTCATGATGTCCCCATAATTTTTGGCAGAGGGAAAAAGATCTGCTAGCTCGAGCAGCTGAAGCTTTATTG
AGGCTTAAGCAGTGGGTTCCCTAGTTAGCCAGAGAGCTCCCAGGCTCAGATCTGGTCTAACCAGAGAGAC
CCAGTACAGGCAAAAAGCAGATCTTGTCTTCTTTGGGAGTGAATTAGCCCTTCCAGTCCCCCCTTTTCTT
TTAAAAAGTGGCTAAGATCTACAGCTGCCTTGTAAGTCATTGGTCTTAAAGGTACCGTAATCTTATCTAG
AACCGGTTCATTTCTCAGCGGCCTGTTTGGTTTTTCTCAGAGCCACTTTAGTACCTGCTGTGCCATTGGC
CATTTTGGCTGGCGAGATGGAAGATGTGGGCAGAGGCACTTGAGGTGGAGGCATCACTGGCCTCCCAGCT
TTCCCACTGATGGGCACTGCGCCCAGAGCTGCCTTCTTTCCTCCTTCCTGTGTTTCTGATGTGGACTGTC
CTGCAGTTAGGGCAGTTGGCTCTTCTGTAGGGTCTGAGCAGATGGACGGATGCTGCAGTAGTCTCATCAC
TGGTGGTGGGGGTGGGGCACACTTTGGTTTTACCCGTCGGGGTCGGTCCTTGTCTCCAGAGGATGTGACC
TGATGCTCAGATAAGAGCTTGAATTTATTCCCCTGAGAGTCTGTGCCAATGAGCTGCACGTCAGCTGGAG
TGTGTTTCAGAGTGGGTGAGATAAGGACTGGCACTTTGTGGTTGTGAGTGGTTGGGAGGACGGGGGCAGC
CTTGGCTGGAGAAGGCCAGCCCGGCTGCTCTCCATCCTCTGGAACTCCAGCCATCCCAAGTCGTGCCCCA
CCATTCTTCTCTTTACCCTTGGGGGCAGCTGCCACTCCAGCCACTCCCACCCCTGGAGGGTCCTTCTCTG
TAATGGCTAGATCCCCAGAGGGTGTTCTGAGAGGAAGAGCTGTGGCTCCTCTGGGCAATAACTTGGCTTT
TGGTCTCTCCCTGCTTGGAGCAGCACTTTCCTCTGATTTTTTTGGAAGCATGTCATTGGCCCTGTCCACA
TTCTCTTCTGGCTGAGAAGAGGTGGACACTGTCCTTTCCAGCTGGAGTTTGGACCTCTGGCAGTTCCTGG
GAAGGGTCATTGCCATCCTATCCTGCTCTGGAAGCCCCGTGAGTTCGTATTTCTTATGGGGCTGATTCTC
CATTTCTCGGAAGGAGCTGCTGCGTTTGGGGGGTGTAGGAGCATTTCTCTTCTTCATGAAGGAGCTGAAG
AAGCCCCCCTTCCTATCCCTGGTGAAGCATGTCTCTTTGGCATCTTCCAAGAGGCTGCTGGGTGACTTGT
CTCTTTGCTTTCGAGGCAGTGCTGGGGATCCACTAGAGGCCTGTGCACCTCTGATGAACCCTGGTGCTAA
ACTGGAAGCAGAATTTTCTGTGGCATCTTGTGCCCCTTCAATGTTCTCCTTGTTCTCCACCTGTTTCTTC
AGTGTCCGAGTCTTGGACCGGGAAGCGGCCGCACTTCCCCCGGAGCCTCCGCTTCCGCCCTTGTACAGCT
CGTCCATGCCGAGAGTGATCCCGGCGGCGGTCACGAACTCCAGCAGGACCATGTGATCGCGCTTCTCGTT
GGGGTCTTTGCTCAGCTTGGACTGGGTGCTCAGGTAGTGGTTGTCGGGCAGCAGCACGGGGCCGTCGCCG
ATGGGGGTGTTCTGCTGGTAGTGGTCGGCGAGCTGCACGCTGCCGTCCTCGATGTTGTGGCGGATCTTGA
AGTTCACCTTGATGCCGTTCTTCTGCTTGTCGGCCATGATATAGACGTTGTGGCTGTTGTAGTTGTACTC
CAGCTTGTGCCCCAGGATGTTGCCGTCCTCCTTGAAGTCGATGCCCTTCAGCTCGATGCGGTTCACCAGG
GTGTCGCCCTCGAACTTCACCTCGGCGCGGGTCTTGTAGTTGCCGTCGTCCTTGAAGAAGATGGTGCGCT
CCTGGACGTAGCCTTCGGGCATGGCGGACTTGAAGAAGTCGTGCTGCTTCATGTGGTCGGGGTAGCGGCT
GAAGCACTGCACGCCGTAGGTCAGGGTGGTCACGAGGGTGGGCCAGGGCACGGGCAGCTTGCCGGTGGTG
CAGATGAACTTCAGGGTCAGCTTGCCGTAGGTGGCATCGCCCTCGCCCTCGCCGGACACGCTGAACTTGT
GGCCGTTTACGTCGCCGTCCAGCTCGACCAGGATGGGCACCACCCCGGTGAACAGCTCCTCGCCCTTGCT
CACCATGGTGGCGACCGGTGGATCCCGGGCCCGCGGTACCGTCGACTGCAGAATTCGGTTCACTAAACGA
GCCCGGTTCACTAAACGAGCTCTGCTTATATAGACCTCCCACCGTACACGCCTACCGCCCATTTGCGTCA
ATGGGGCGGAGTTGTTACGACATTTTGGAAAGTCCCGTTGATTTTGGTGCCAAAACAAACTCCCATTGAC
GTCAATGGGGTGGAGACTTGGAAATCCCCGTGAGTCAAACCGCTATCCACGCCCATTGATGTACTGCCAA
AACCGCATCACCATGGTAATAGCGATGACTAATACGTAGATGTACTGCCAAGTAGGAAAGTCCCATAAGG
TCATGTACTGGGCATAATGCCAGGCGGGCCATTTACCGTCATTGACGTCAATAGGGGGCGTACTTGGCAT
ATGATACACTTGATGTACTGCCAAGTGGGCAGTTTACCGTAAATACTCCACCCATTGACGTCAATGGAAA
GTCCCTATTGGCGTTACTATGGGAACATACGTCATTATTGACGTCAATGGGCGGGGGTCGTTGGGCGGTC
AGCCAGGCGGGCCATTTACCGTAAGTTATGTAACGCGGAACTCCATATATGGGCTATGAACTAATGACCC
CGTAATTGATTACTATTAATAACTAGCACGCGTTCGAAGCTTGAGCTCGGTCCCCTCGGGGTTGGGAGGT
GGGTCTGAAACGATAATGGTGAATATCCCTGCCTAACTCTATTCACTATAGAAAGTACAGCAAAAACTAT
TCTTAAACCTACCAAGCCTCCTACTATCATTATGAATAATTTTATATACCACAGCCAATTTGTTATGTTA
AACCAATTCCACAAACTTGCCCATTTATCTAATTCCAATAATTCTTGTTCATTCTTTTCTTGCTGGTTTT
GCGATTCTTCAATTAAGGAGTGTATTAAGCTTGTGTAATTGTTAATTTCTCTGTCCCACTCCATCCAGGT
CGTGTGATTCCAAATCTGTTCCAGAGATTTATTACTCCAACTAGCATTCCAAGGCACAGCAGTGGTGCAA
ATGAGTTTTCCAGAGCAACCCCAAATCCCCAGGAGCTGTTGATCCTTTAGGTATCTTTCCACAGCCAGGA
TTCTTGCCTGGAGCTGCTTGATGCCCCAGACTGTGAGTTGCAACAGATGCTGTTGCGCCTCAATAGCCCT
CAGCAAATTGTTCTGCTGCTGCACTATACCAGACAATAATTGTCTGGCCTGTACCGTCAGCGTCATTGAC
GCTGCGCCCATAGTGCTTCCTGCTGCTCCCAAGAACCCAAGGAACAAAGCTCCTATTCCCACTGCTCTTT
TTTCTCTCTGCACCACTCTTCTCTTTGCCTTGGTGGGTGCTACTCCTAATGGTTCAATTTTTACTACTTT
ATATTTATATAATTCACTTCTCCAATTGTCCCTCATATCTCCTCCTTATGGTGTTTTACTAAACTTTTCC
ATGTTCTAATCCTCATCCTGTCTACTTGCCACACAATCATCACCTGCCATCTGTTTTCCATAATCCCTAA
TGATCTTTGCTTTTCTTCTTGGCACTACTTTTATGTCACTATTATCTTGTATTACTACTGCCCCTTCACC
TTTCCAGAGGAGCTTTGCTGGTCCTTTCCAAAGTGGATTTCTGCTGTCCCTGTAATAAACCCGAAAATTT
TGAATTTTTGTAATTTGTTTTTGTAATTCTTTAGTTTGTATGTCTGTTGCTATTATGTCTACTATTCTTT
CCCCTGCACTGTACCCCCCAATCCCCCCTTTTCTTTTAAAATTGTGGATGAATACTGCCATTTGTACTGC
TGTCTTAAGATGTTCAGCCTGATCTCTTACCTGTCCTATAATTTTCTTTAATTCTTTATTCATAGATTCT
ACTACTCCTTGACTTTGGGGATTGTAGGGAATTTCCAGGTCTGAAGATCCTGCTGCTTGCTGTGCTTTTT
TCTTACTTTTGTTTTGCTCTTCCTCTATCTTGTCTAAAGCTTCCTTGGTGTCTTTTATCTCTATCCTTTG
ATGCACACAATAGAGGGTTGCTACTGTATTATATAATGATCTAAGTTCTTCTGATCCTGTCTGAAGGGAT
GGTTGTAGCTGTCCCAGTATTTGTCTACAGCCTTCTGATGTTTCTAACAGGCCAGTATTAACTGCGAATC
GTTCTAGCTCCCTGCTTGCCCATACTATATGTTTTAATTTATATTTTTTCTTTCCCCCTGGCCTTAACCG
AATTTTTTCCCATCGCGATCTAATTCTCCCCCGCTTAATACTGACGCTCTCGCACCCATCTCTCTCCTTC
TAGCCTCCGCTAGTCAAAATTTTTGGCGTACTCACCAGTCGCCGCCCCTCGCCTCTTGCCGTGCGCGCTT
CAGCAAGCCGAGTCCTGCGTCGAGAGAGCTCCTCTGGTTTCCCTTTCGCTTTCAAGTCCCTGTTCGGGCG
CCACTGCTAGAGATTTTCCACACTGACTAAAAGGGTCTGAGGGATCTCTAGTTACCAGAGTCACACAACA
GACGGGCACACACTACTTGAAGCACTCAAGGCAAGCTTTATTGAGGCTTAAGCAGTGGGTTCCCTAGTTA
GCCAGAGAGCTCCCAGGCTCAGATCTGGTCTAACCAGAGAGACCCAGTACAGGCAAAAAGCAGCTGCTTA
TATGCAGGATCTGAGGGCTCGCCACTCCCCAGTCCCGCCCAGGCCACGCCTCCCATGGTAATAGCGATGA
CTAATACGTAGATGTACTGCCAAGTAGGAAAGTCCCATAAGGTCATGTACTGGGCATAATGCCAGGCGGG
CCATTTACCGTCATTGACGTCAATAGGGGGCGTACTTGGCATATGATACACTTGATGTACTGCCAAGTGG
GCAGTTTACCGTAAATACTCCACCCATTGACGTCAATGGAAAGTCCCTATTGGCGTTACTATGGGAACAT
ACGTCATTATTGACGTCAATGGGCGGGGGTCGTTGGGCGGTCAGCCAGGCGGGCCATTTACCGTAAGTTA
TGTAACGCGGAACTCCATATATGGGCTATGAACTAATGACCCCGTAATTGATTACTATTAATAACTAGTC
AATAATCAATGTCGACCCAGGTGGCACTTTTCGGGGAAATGTGCGCGGAACCCCTATTTGTTTATTTTTC
TAAATACATTCAAATATGTATCCGCTCATGAGACAATAACCCTGATAAATGCTTCAATAATATTGAAAAA
GGAAGAGTATGAGTATTCAACATTTCCGTGTCGCCCTTATTCCCTTTTTTGCGGCATTTTGCCTTCCTGT
TTTTGCTCACCCAGAAACGCTGGTGAAAGTAAAAGATGCTGAAGATCAGTTGGGTGCACGAGTGGGTTAC
ATCGAACTGGATCTCAACAGCGGTAAGATCCTTGAGAGTTTTCGCCCCGAAGAACGTTTTCCAATGATGA
GCACTTTTAAAGTTCTGCTATGTGGCGCGGTATTATCCCGTATTGACGCCGGGCAAGAGCAACTCGGTCG
CCGCATACACTATTCTCAGAATGACTTGGTTGAGTACTCACCAGTCACAGAAAAGCATCTTACGGATGGC
ATGACAGTAAGAGAATTATGCAGTGCTGCCATAACCATGAGTGATAACACTGCGGCCAACTTACTTCTGA
CAACGATCGGAGGACCGAAGGAGCTAACCGCTTTTTTGCACAACATGGGGGATCATGTAACTCGCCTTGA
TCGTTGGGAACCGGAGCTGAATGAAGCCATACCAAACGACGAGCGTGACACCACGATGCCTGTAGCAATG
GCAACAACGTTGCGCAAACTATTAACTGGCGAACTACTTACTCTAGCTTCCCGGCAACAATTAATAGACT
GGATGGAGGCGGATAAAGTTGCAGGACCACTTCTGCGCTCGGCCCTTCCGGCTGGCTGGTTTATTGCTGA
TAAATCTGGAGCCGGTGAGCGTGGGTCTCGCGGTATCATTGCAGCACTGGGGCCAGATGGTAAGCCCTCC
CGTATCGTAGTTATCTACACGACGGGGAGTCAGGCAACTATGGATGAACGAAATAGACAGATCGCTGAGA
TAGGTGCCTCACTGATTAAGCATTGGTAACTGTCAGACCAAGTTTACTCATATATACTTTAGATTGATTT
AAAACTTCATTTTTAATTTAAAAGGATCTAGGTGAAGATCCTTTTTGATAATCTCATGACCAAAATCCCT
TAACGTGAGTTTTCGTTCCACTGAGCGTCAGACCCCGTAGAAAAGATCAAAGGATCTTCTTGAGATCCTT
TTTTTCTGCGCGTAATCTGCTGCTTGCAAACAAAAAAACCACCGCTACCAGCGGTGGTTTGTTTGCCGGA
TCAAGAGCTACCAACTCTTTTTCCGAAGGTAACTGGCTTCAGCAGAGCGCAGATACCAAATACTGTTCTT
CTAGTGTAGCCGTAGTTAGGCCACCACTTCAAGAACTCTGTAGCACCGCCTACATACCTCGCTCTGCTAA
TCCTGTTACCAGTGGCTGCTGCCAGTGGCGATAAGTCGTGTCTTACCGGGTTGGACTCAAGACGATAGTT
ACCGGATAAGGCGCAGCGGTCGGGCTGAACGGGGGGTTCGTGCACACAGCCCAGCTTGGAGCGAACGACC
TACACCGAACTGAGATACCTACAGCGTGAGCTATGAGAAAGCGCCACGCTTCCCGAAGGGAGAAAGGCGG
ACAGGTATCCGGTAAGCGGCAGGGTCGGAACAGGAGAGCGCACGAGGGAGCTTCCAGGGGGAAACGCCTG
GTATCTTTATAGTCCTGTCGGGTTTCGCCACCTCTGACTTGAGCGTCGATTTTTGTGATGCTCGTCAGGG
GGGCGGAGCCTATGGAAAAACGCCAGCAACGCGGCCTTTTTACGGTTCCTGGCCTTTTGCTGGCCTTTTG
CTCACATGTTCTTTCCTGCGTTATCCCCTGCTTCTGTGGATAACCGTATTACCGCCTTTGAGTGAGCTGA
TACCGCTCGCCGCAGCCGAACGACCGAGCGCAGCGAGTCAGTGAGCGAGGAAGCGGAAGAGCGCCCAATA
CGCAAACCGCCTCTCCCCGCGCGTTGGCCGATTCATTAATGCAGCGGATCCAGACATGATAAGATACATT
GATGAGTTTGGACAAACCACAACTAGAATGCAGTGAAAAAAATGCTTTATTTGTGAAATTTGTGATGCTA
TTGCTTTATTTGTAACCATTATAAGCTGCAATAAACAAGTTAGCTTTTTGCAAAAGCCTAGGCCTCCAAA
AAAGCCTCCTCACTACTTCTGGAATAGCTCAGAGGCCGAGGCGGCCTCGGCCTCTGCATAAATAAAAAAA
ATTAGTCAGCCATGGGGCGGAGAATGGGCGGAACTGGGCGGAGTTAGGGGCGGGATGGGCGGAGTTAGGG
GCGGGACTATGGTTGCTGACTAATTGAGATGCGGATCCGCTGGCACGACAGGTTTCCCGACTGGAAAGCG
GGCAGTGAGCGCAACGCAATTAATGTGAGTTAGCTCACTCATTAGGCACCCCAGGCTTTACACTTTATGC
TTCCGGCTCGTATGTTGTGTGGAATTGTGAGCGGATAACAATTTCACACAGGAAACAGCTATGACCATGA
TTACGCCAAGCTTGGGCTGCAGGTCGAGGGATCTCCATAAGAGAAGAGGGACAGCTATGACTGGGAGTAG
TCAGGAGAGGAGGAAAAATCTGGCTAGTAAAACATGTAAGGAAAATTTTAGGGATGTTAAAGAAAAAAAT
AACACAAAACAAAATAT
Features (pLannotate 1.2.2; 29 found; start..end, strand, type, name):
    199..254     -  polyA_signal   β-globin poly(A) signal: rabbit β-globin polyadenylation signal (Gil and Proudfoot, 1987)
    340..475     -  LTR            3' LTR (ΔU3) (fragment): self-inactivating 3' long terminal repeat (LTR) from HIV-1
    477..545     -  CDS            nef (fragment): NEF_HV1Z2 - Experimental evidence at protein level: Swiss-Prot protein existence level 1. Extracellular Nef protein targets CD4(+) T-lymphocytes for apoptosis by interacting with CXCR4 surface receptors. From Human immunodeficiency virus type 1 group M subtype D (isolate Z2/CDC-Z34) (HIV-1).
    571..1767    -  CDS            ABL2 (fragment): ABL2_HUMAN - Also known as ABLL, ARG. Experimental evidence at protein level: Swiss-Prot protein existence level 1. Non-receptor tyrosine-protein kinase that plays an ABL1- overlapping role in key processes linked to cell growth and survival such as cytoskeleton remodeling in response to extracellular stimuli, cell motility and adhesion and receptor endocytosis. Coordinates actin remodeling through tyrosine phosphorylation of proteins controlling cytoskeleton dynamics like MYH10 (involved in movement); CTTN (involved in signaling); or TUBA1 and TUBB (microtubule subunits). Binds directly F-act
   1810..2526    -  CDS            mEGFP: mEGFP is a basic (constitutively fluorescent) green fluorescent protein published in 2002, derived from Aequorea victoria. It has moderate acid sensitivity.
   2540..2577    -  misc_feature   MCS (fragment): multiple cloning site
   2576..2592    -  promoter       tight TRE promoter (fragment): Tet-responsive promoter PTight, consisting of seven tet operator sequences followed by the minimal CMV promoter
   2608..2811    -  promoter       CMV promoter: human cytomegalovirus (CMV) immediate early promoter
   2812..3115    -  enhancer       CMV enhancer: human cytomegalovirus immediate early enhancer
   3183..3199    -  misc_feature   MCS (fragment): multiple cloning site
   3199..3224    -  CDS            Rev (fragment): human immunodeficiency virus 1 (HIV-1) Rev protein; rev; enhances nuclear export of unspliced and incompletely spliced viral mRNAs
   3601..3834    -  misc_feature   RRE: The Rev response element (RRE) of HIV-1 allows for Rev-dependent mRNA export from the nucleus to the cytoplasm.
   3968..4051    -  CDS            vif (fragment): VIF_HV1BR - Experimental evidence at protein level: Swiss-Prot protein existence level 1. Counteracts the innate antiviral activity of host APOBEC3F and APOBEC3G. Forms a complex with host APOBEC3F and APOBEC3G thus preventing the entry of these lethally hypermutating enzymes into progeny virions. Recruits an active E3 ubiquitin ligase complex composed of elongin BC, CUL5, and RBX2 to induce polyubiquitination of APOBEC3G and APOBEC3F. In turn, they are directed to the 26S proteasome for degradation. Vif interaction with APOBEC3G also blocks its cytidine deaminase activity in a proteasome-inde
   4194..4311    -  misc_feature   cPPT/CTS: central polypurine tract and central termination sequence of HIV-1
   4460..4819    -  CDS            HIV-1 gag (fragment): gag protein from human immunodeficiency virus 1; gag
   4803..4928    -  misc_feature   HIV-1 Ψ: packaging signal of human immunodeficiency virus type 1
   4975..5232    -  LTR            5' LTR (truncated): truncated 5' long terminal repeat (LTR) from HIV-1
   5234..5613    -  enhancer       CMV enhancer: human cytomegalovirus immediate early enhancer
   5644..5748    +  promoter       AmpR promoter: bla
   5749..6609    +  CDS            AmpR: β-lactamase; bla; confers resistance to ampicillin, carbenicillin, and related antibiotics
   6780..7368    +  rep_origin     ori: high-copy-number ColE1/pMB1/pBR322/pUC origin of replication
   7551..7605    +  CDS            lacI (fragment): lac repressor; lacI; The lac repressor binds to the lac operator to inhibit transcription in E. coli. This inhibition can be relieved by adding lactose or isopropyl-β-D-thiogalactopyranoside (IPTG).
   7607..7741    -  polyA_signal   SV40 poly(A) signal: SV40 polyadenylation signal
   7761..7896    -  rep_origin     SV40 ori: SV40 origin of replication
   7920..7942    -  promoter       SV40 promoter (fragment): SV40 enhancer and early promoter
   7949..7988    +  CDS            lacI (fragment): lac repressor; lacI; The lac repressor binds to the lac operator to inhibit transcription in E. coli. This inhibition can be relieved by adding lactose or isopropyl-β-D-thiogalactopyranoside (IPTG).
   8001..8022    +  protein_bind   CAP binding site: CAP binding activates transcription in the presence of cAMP. E. coli catabolite activator protein
   8037..8067    +  promoter       lac promoter: promoter for the E. coli lac operon
   8075..8091    +  protein_bind   lac operator: The lac repressor binds to the lac operator to inhibit transcription in E. coli. This inhibition can be relieved by adding lactose or isopropyl-β-D-thiogalactopyranoside (IPTG). lac repressor encoded by lacI
