[The description below was written by a language model from this plasmid's Addgene catalogue record and pLannotate feature annotations shown in this document.]
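Description:
CL20_mEGFP_FOidr_166 is an 8.3 kb mammalian expression plasmid built on the CL20 backbone. The catalogue lists it simply as a mammalian expression vector, but the feature table shows the architecture of a self-inactivating HIV-1 lentiviral transfer vector. A CMV enhancer is fused to a truncated 5' LTR, followed by the Ψ packaging signal with a gag fragment, the cPPT/CTS, the Rev response element, and a ΔU3 3' LTR backed by a rabbit β-globin polyadenylation signal. These elements would allow the genomic RNA to be transcribed, exported in a Rev-dependent manner, packaged and integrated without reconstituting an active viral promoter. The plasmid can also serve for direct transfection. It is maintained in E. coli through a high-copy ColE1/pUC-type origin and ampicillin resistance (β-lactamase). The recorded growth strain is a recombination-deficient type commonly chosen for repeat-containing LTR vectors. Backbone remnants include an SV40 origin and poly(A) signal and lac promoter/operator fragments.

The payload sits between the RRE and the 3' LTR and is driven by an internal CMV enhancer/promoter. It encodes monomeric EGFP fused to the N terminus of FOidr_166, an unmutated human intrinsically disordered region. The feature table identifies this roughly 1.2 kb segment as a fragment of ABL2. This agrees with the depositor's note that the same region occurs in two fusion oncoproteins, RCSD1–ABL2 (residues 414–812) and ZC3HAV1–ABL2 (residues 1320–1718). The construct is meant to express the fluorescently tagged IDR in mammalian cells. The associated publication concerns links between protein condensate formation and RNA biology, which suggests use in imaging the region's localisation and condensate-forming behaviour. No mammalian selection marker is annotated.
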