Addgene plasmid #244718: CL20_mEGFP_FOidr_166
Purpose: Express mEGFP-tagged intrinsically disordered protein (IDR), FOidr_166, derived from human fusion protein RCSD1_ABL2; ZC3HAV1_ABL2
Depositing lab: Richard Kriwacki. Depositing organization: St. Jude Children's Research Hospital. Publication: Proteome-wide computational analyses reveal links between protein condensate formation and RNA biology. Maiti S, Tripathi S, Baggett DW, Phillips AH, Park CG, Wang J, Wahiduzzaman, Freyaldenhoven WT, Kinger S, Pioso BJ, Bollinger JC, Somjee R, Lang B, Babu MM, Kriwacki RW. Sci Adv. 2025 Dec 5;11(49):eady1420. doi: 10.1126/sciadv.ady1420. Epub 2025 Dec 3. PubMed 41337585.
Backbone
  Vector backbone: CL20
  Vector type: Mammalian Expression
Growth in bacteria
  Bacterial resistance: Ampicillin, 100 μg/mL
  Growth temperature: 37°C
  Growth strain: NEB Stable
  Copy number: High Copy
Gene/Insert
  Gene/Insert name: FOidr_166
  Species: H. sapiens (human)
  Mutation: Unmutated
  Tag / fusion protein: monomeric EGFP (N terminal on insert)
  Cloning method: Restriction Enzyme; 5′ cloning site Unknown (unknown if destroyed)
Terms and licenses: Academic/Nonprofit Terms; Industry Terms: Not Available to Industry
Depositor comments: RCSD1_ABL2_414_812; ZC3HAV1_ABL2_1320_1718
How to cite: CL20_mEGFP_FOidr_166 was a gift from Richard Kriwacki (Addgene plasmid # 244718 ; http://n2t.net/addgene:244718 ; RRID:Addgene_244718)
